Addgene plasmid #164929: LentiCRISPRv2 NT sgRNA3
Purpose: Expresses Non-targeting sgRNA3 control in mammalian cells
Depositing lab: Ji Luo. Depositing organization: National Cancer Institute (NCI). Publication: CRISPR/Cas9-mediated gene knockout is insensitive to target copy number but is dependent on guide RNA potency and Cas9/sgRNA threshold expression level. Yuen G, Khan FJ, Gao S, Stommel JM, Batchelor E, Wu X, Luo J. Nucleic Acids Res. 2017 Nov 16;45(20):12039-12053. doi: 10.1093/nar/gkx843. PubMed 29036671.
Backbone
  Vector backbone: LentiCRISPRv2
  Backbone size w/o insert (bp): 12993
  Total vector size (bp): 13013
  Vector type: Lentiviral
  Selectable markers: Puromycin
Growth in bacteria
  Bacterial resistance: Ampicillin, 100 μg/mL
  Growth temperature: 37°C
  Growth strain: NEB Stable
  Copy number: High Copy
Gene/Insert
  Gene/Insert name: Non-targeting sgRNA3 (verified for knockout) (alt name: sgRNA3)
  Species: H. sapiens (human)
  Insert size (bp): 20
  Promoter: EFS promoter
  Cloning method: Restriction Enzyme; 5′ cloning site BsmBI (not destroyed); 3′ cloning site BsmBI (not destroyed)
  Sequencing primers: 5′ aatggactatcatatgcttaccg
Terms and licenses: Academic/Nonprofit Terms; Industry Terms: Not Available to Industry
How to cite: LentiCRISPRv2 NT sgRNA3 was a gift from Ji Luo (Addgene plasmid # 164929 ; http://n2t.net/addgene:164929 ; RRID:Addgene_164929)
