[The description below was written by a language model from this plasmid's Addgene catalogue record and pLannotate feature annotations shown in this document.]
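Description:
LentiCRISPRv2 NT sgRNA3 is a lentiviral all-in-one CRISPR/Cas9 plasmid built on the LentiCRISPRv2 backbone, about 13 kb in total. It carries a 20-nt non-targeting guide that serves as a negative control in mammalian cells. In bacteria it is propagated through a high-copy ColE1/pUC-type origin with ampicillin selection (AmpR under its own promoter), and an f1 origin is also present. The backbone outside the viral region also contains an SV40 promoter/EM7–BleoR cassette with an SV40 poly(A) signal. The catalogue lists only puromycin as the mammalian selectable marker.

The transfer cassette follows a third-generation, self-inactivating design. A CMV enhancer/promoter drives a truncated HIV-1 5' LTR to produce genomic RNA in packaging cells. This is followed by the Ψ packaging signal with a gag fragment, the RRE for Rev-dependent nuclear export, and the cPPT/CTS. The cassette ends in a ΔU3 3' LTR followed by a bGH poly(A) signal.

Between the LTRs are two expression units. A human U6 Pol III promoter transcribes the non-targeting spacer, which was cloned via BsmBI sites and is fused to the S. pyogenes gRNA scaffold. An EF-1α core (EFS) promoter drives Cas9, followed by the puromycin N-acetyltransferase coding sequence, with a WPRE downstream to enhance transcript expression. The catalogue names EFS as the promoter, but that element drives Cas9 and PuroR, while the feature table places the guide under U6.

After packaging and transduction, puromycin selects cells that express Cas9 together with a guide intended to have no genomic target. These cells provide a baseline for comparison with gene-specific knockout constructs, here in work on how guide potency and Cas9/sgRNA expression levels affect knockout efficiency.
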