Features (pLannotate 1.2.2; 33 found; start..end, strand, type, name):
     31..83      -  misc_feature   bom (fragment): basis of mobility region from pBR322
    238..617     +  enhancer       CMV enhancer: human cytomegalovirus immediate early enhancer
    618..817     +  promoter       CMV promoter: human cytomegalovirus (CMV) immediate early promoter
    835..1015    +  LTR            5' LTR (truncated): truncated 5' long terminal repeat (LTR) from HIV-1
   1062..1187    +  misc_feature   HIV-1 Ψ: packaging signal of human immunodeficiency virus type 1
   1171..1534    +  CDS            HIV-1 gag (fragment): gag protein from human immunodeficiency virus 1; gag
   1680..1913    +  misc_feature   RRE: The Rev response element (RRE) of HIV-1 allows for Rev-dependent mRNA export from the nucleus to the cytoplasm.
   2290..2390    +  CDS            Rev (fragment): human immunodeficiency virus 1 (HIV-1) Rev protein; rev; enhances nuclear export of unspliced and incompletely spliced viral mRNAs
   2440..2557    +  misc_feature   cPPT/CTS: central polypurine tract and central termination sequence of HIV-1
   2608..2848    +  promoter       U6 promoter: RNA polymerase III promoter for human U6 snRNA
   2878..2953    +  misc_RNA       gRNA scaffold: guide RNA scaffold for the Streptococcus pyogenes CRISPR/Cas9 system
   2971..2989    +  CDS            small t antigen (fragment): SV40 (simian virus 40) small t antigen
   3015..3226    +  promoter       EF-1α core promoter: core promoter for human elongation factor EF-1α
   3251..7354    +  CDS            Cas9: Cas9 (Csn1) endonuclease from the Streptococcus pyogenes Type II CRISPR/Cas system generates RNA-guided double strand breaks in DNA
   7492..8089    +  CDS            PuroR (fragment): puromycin N-acetyltransferase; pac from Streptomyces; confers resistance to puromycin
   8105..8693    +  misc_feature   WPRE: woodchuck hepatitis virus posttranscriptional regulatory element
   8744..8763    +  misc_feature   cPPT/CTS (fragment): central polypurine tract and central termination sequence of HIV-1
   8765..8998    +  LTR            3' LTR (ΔU3): self-inactivating 3' long terminal repeat (LTR) from HIV-1
   9030..9254    +  polyA_signal   bGH poly(A) signal: bovine growth hormone polyadenylation signal
   9258..9279    +  promoter       SV40 promoter (fragment): SV40 enhancer and early promoter
   9300..9728    +  rep_origin     f1 ori (sequence partly withheld): f1 bacteriophage origin of replication; arrow indicates direction of (+) strand synthesis
   9742..10071   +  promoter       SV40 promoter: SV40 enhancer and early promoter
  10119..10166   +  promoter       EM7 promoter: synthetic bacterial promoter&nbsp
  10185..10559   +  CDS            BleoR: antibiotic-binding protein; Sh ble from Streptoalloteichus hindustanus; confers resistance to bleomycin, phleomycin, and Zeocin™
  10569..10694   +  CDS            ble (fragment): BLE_KLEPN - Experimental evidence at protein level: Swiss-Prot protein existence level 1. Binding protein with a strong affinity to the bleomycin family of antibiotics. Binds to CL990; an antimitotic-antibiotic compound. From Klebsiella pneumoniae.
  10689..10810   +  polyA_signal   SV40 poly(A) signal: SV40 polyadenylation signal
  10881..10903   -  protein_bind   lac operator (fragment): The lac repressor binds to the lac operator to inhibit transcription in E. coli. This inhibition can be relieved by adding lactose or isopropyl-β-D-thiogalactopyranoside (IPTG). lac repressor encoded by lacI
  10907..10937   -  promoter       lac promoter: promoter for the E. coli lac operon
  10952..10973   -  protein_bind   CAP binding site: CAP binding activates transcription in the presence of cAMP. E. coli catabolite activator protein
  10986..11078   -  CDS            lacI (fragment): lac repressor; lacI; The lac repressor binds to the lac operator to inhibit transcription in E. coli. This inhibition can be relieved by adding lactose or isopropyl-β-D-thiogalactopyranoside (IPTG).
  11261..11849   -  rep_origin     ori: high-copy-number ColE1/pMB1/pBR322/pUC origin of replication
  12020..12880   -  CDS            AmpR: β-lactamase; bla; confers resistance to ampicillin, carbenicillin, and related antibiotics
  12881..12985   -  promoter       AmpR promoter: bla
>Addgene plasmid #164929 | LentiCRISPRv2 NT sgRNA3 | addgene full sequence | sequence record 333730 | Addgene NGS Result
GTCGACGGATCGGGAGATCTCCCGATCCCCTATGGTGCACTCTCAGTACAATCTGCTCTGATGCCGCATA
GTTAAGCCAGTATCTGCTCCCTGCTTGTGTGTTGGAGGTCGCTGAGTAGTGCGCGAGCAAAATTTAAGCT
ACAACAAGGCAAGGCTTGACCGACAATTGCATGAAGAATCTGCTTAGGGTTAGGCGTTTTGCGCTGCTTC
GCGATGTACGGGCCAGATATACGCGTTGACATTGATTATTGACTAGTTATTAATAGTAATCAATTACGGG
GTCATTAGTTCATAGCCCATATATGGAGTTCCGCGTTACATAACTTACGGTAAATGGCCCGCCTGGCTGA
CCGCCCAACGACCCCCGCCCATTGACGTCAATAATGACGTATGTTCCCATAGTAACGCCAATAGGGACTT
TCCATTGACGTCAATGGGTGGAGTATTTACGGTAAACTGCCCACTTGGCAGTACATCAAGTGTATCATAT
GCCAAGTACGCCCCCTATTGACGTCAATGACGGTAAATGGCCCGCCTGGCATTATGCCCAGTACATGACC
TTATGGGACTTTCCTACTTGGCAGTACATCTACGTATTAGTCATCGCTATTACCATGGTGATGCGGTTTT
GGCAGTACATCAATGGGCGTGGATAGCGGTTTGACTCACGGGGATTTCCAAGTCTCCACCCCATTGACGT
CAATGGGAGTTTGTTTTGGCACCAAAATCAACGGGACTTTCCAAAATGTCGTAACAACTCCGCCCCATTG
ACGCAAATGGGCGGTAGGCGTGTACGGTGGGAGGTCTATATAAGCAGCGCGTTTTGCCTGTACTGGGTCT
CTCTGGTTAGACCAGATCTGAGCCTGGGAGCTCTCTGGCTAACTAGGGAACCCACTGCTTAAGCCTCAAT
AAAGCTTGCCTTGAGTGCTTCAAGTAGTGTGTGCCCGTCTGTTGTGTGACTCTGGTAACTAGAGATCCCT
CAGACCCTTTTAGTCAGTGTGGAAAATCTCTAGCAGTGGCGCCCGAACAGGGACTTGAAAGCGAAAGGGA
AACCAGAGGAGCTCTCTCGACGCAGGACTCGGCTTGCTGAAGCGCGCACGGCAAGAGGCGAGGGGCGGCG
ACTGGTGAGTACGCCAAAAATTTTGACTAGCGGAGGCTAGAAGGAGAGAGATGGGTGCGAGAGCGTCAGT
ATTAAGCGGGGGAGAATTAGATCGCGATGGGAAAAAATTCGGTTAAGGCCAGGGGGAAAGAAAAAATATA
AATTAAAACATATAGTATGGGCAAGCAGGGAGCTAGAACGATTCGCAGTTAATCCTGGCCTGTTAGAAAC
ATCAGAAGGCTGTAGACAAATACTGGGACAGCTACAACCATCCCTTCAGACAGGATCAGAAGAACTTAGA
TCATTATATAATACAGTAGCAACCCTCTATTGTGTGCATCAAAGGATAGAGATAAAAGACACCAAGGAAG
CTTTAGACAAGATAGAGGAAGAGCAAAACAAAAGTAAGACCACCGCACAGCAAGCGGCCGCTGATCTTCA
GACCTGGAGGAGGAGATATGAGGGACAATTGGAGAAGTGAATTATATAAATATAAAGTAGTAAAAATTGA
ACCATTAGGAGTAGCACCCACCAAGGCAAAGAGAAGAGTGGTGCAGAGAGAAAAAAGAGCAGTGGGAATA
GGAGCTTTGTTCCTTGGGTTCTTGGGAGCAGCAGGAAGCACTATGGGCGCAGCGTCAATGACGCTGACGG
TACAGGCCAGACAATTATTGTCTGGTATAGTGCAGCAGCAGAACAATTTGCTGAGGGCTATTGAGGCGCA
ACAGCATCTGTTGCAACTCACAGTCTGGGGCATCAAGCAGCTCCAGGCAAGAATCCTGGCTGTGGAAAGA
TACCTAAAGGATCAACAGCTCCTGGGGATTTGGGGTTGCTCTGGAAAACTCATTTGCACCACTGCTGTGC
CTTGGAATGCTAGTTGGAGTAATAAATCTCTGGAACAGATTTGGAATCACACGACCTGGATGGAGTGGGA
CAGAGAAATTAACAATTACACAAGCTTAATACACTCCTTAATTGAAGAATCGCAAAACCAGCAAGAAAAG
AATGAACAAGAATTATTGGAATTAGATAAATGGGCAAGTTTGTGGAATTGGTTTAACATAACAAATTGGC
TGTGGTATATAAAATTATTCATAATGATAGTAGGAGGCTTGGTAGGTTTAAGAATAGTTTTTGCTGTACT
TTCTATAGTGAATAGAGTTAGGCAGGGATATTCACCATTATCGTTTCAGACCCACCTCCCAACCCCGAGG
GGACCCGACAGGCCCGAAGGAATAGAAGAAGAAGGTGGAGAGAGAGACAGAGACAGATCCATTCGATTAG
TGAACGGATCGGCACTGCGTGCGCCAATTCTGCAGACAAATGGCAGTATTCATCCACAATTTTAAAAGAA
AAGGGGGGATTGGGGGGTACAGTGCAGGGGAAAGAATAGTAGACATAATAGCAACAGACATACAAACTAA
AGAATTACAAAAACAAATTACAAAAATTCAAAATTTTCGGGTTTATTACAGGGACAGCAGAGATCCAGTT
TGGTTAATTAAGGTACCGAGGGCCTATTTCCCATGATTCCTTCATATTTGCATATACGATACAAGGCTGT
TAGAGAGATAATTAGAATTAATTTGACTGTAAACACAAAGATATTAGTACAAAATACGTGACGTAGAAAG
TAATAATTTCTTGGGTAGTTTGCAGTTTTAAAATTATGTTTTAAAATGGACTATCATATGCTTACCGTAA
CTTGAAAGTATTTCGATTTCTTGGCTTTATATATCTTGTGGAAAGGACGAAACACCGATCGTTTCCGCTT
AACGGCGGTTTTAGAGCTAGAAATAGCAAGTTAAAATAAGGCTAGTCCGTTATCAACTTGAAAAAGTGGC
ACCGAGTCGGTGCTTTTTTGAATTCGCTAGCTAGGTCTTGAAAGGAGTGGGAATTGGCTCCGGTGCCCGT
CAGTGGGCAGAGCGCACATCGCCCACAGTCCCCGAGAAGTTGGGGGGAGGGGTCGGCAATTGATCCGGTG
CCTAGAGAAGGTGGCGCGGGGTAAACTGGGAAAGTGATGTCGTGTACTGGCTCCGCCTTTTTCCCGAGGG
TGGGGGAGAACCGTATATAAGTGCAGTAGTCGCCGTGAACGTTCTTTTTCGCAACGGGTTTGCCGCCAGA
ACACAGGACCGGTTCTAGAGCGCTGCCACCATGGACAAGAAGTACAGCATCGGCCTGGACATCGGCACCA
ACTCTGTGGGCTGGGCCGTGATCACCGACGAGTACAAGGTGCCCAGCAAGAAATTCAAGGTGCTGGGCAA
CACCGACCGGCACAGCATCAAGAAGAACCTGATCGGAGCCCTGCTGTTCGACAGCGGCGAAACAGCCGAG
GCCACCCGGCTGAAGAGAACCGCCAGAAGAAGATACACCAGACGGAAGAACCGGATCTGCTATCTGCAAG
AGATCTTCAGCAACGAGATGGCCAAGGTGGACGACAGCTTCTTCCACAGACTGGAAGAGTCCTTCCTGGT
GGAAGAGGATAAGAAGCACGAGCGGCACCCCATCTTCGGCAACATCGTGGACGAGGTGGCCTACCACGAG
AAGTACCCCACCATCTACCACCTGAGAAAGAAACTGGTGGACAGCACCGACAAGGCCGACCTGCGGCTGA
TCTATCTGGCCCTGGCCCACATGATCAAGTTCCGGGGCCACTTCCTGATCGAGGGCGACCTGAACCCCGA
CAACAGCGACGTGGACAAGCTGTTCATCCAGCTGGTGCAGACCTACAACCAGCTGTTCGAGGAAAACCCC
ATCAACGCCAGCGGCGTGGACGCCAAGGCCATCCTGTCTGCCAGACTGAGCAAGAGCAGACGGCTGGAAA
ATCTGATCGCCCAGCTGCCCGGCGAGAAGAAGAATGGCCTGTTCGGAAACCTGATTGCCCTGAGCCTGGG
CCTGACCCCCAACTTCAAGAGCAACTTCGACCTGGCCGAGGATGCCAAACTGCAGCTGAGCAAGGACACC
TACGACGACGACCTGGACAACCTGCTGGCCCAGATCGGCGACCAGTACGCCGACCTGTTTCTGGCCGCCA
AGAACCTGTCCGACGCCATCCTGCTGAGCGACATCCTGAGAGTGAACACCGAGATCACCAAGGCCCCCCT
GAGCGCCTCTATGATCAAGAGATACGACGAGCACCACCAGGACCTGACCCTGCTGAAAGCTCTCGTGCGG
CAGCAGCTGCCTGAGAAGTACAAAGAGATTTTCTTCGACCAGAGCAAGAACGGCTACGCCGGCTACATTG
ACGGCGGAGCCAGCCAGGAAGAGTTCTACAAGTTCATCAAGCCCATCCTGGAAAAGATGGACGGCACCGA
GGAACTGCTCGTGAAGCTGAACAGAGAGGACCTGCTGCGGAAGCAGCGGACCTTCGACAACGGCAGCATC
CCCCACCAGATCCACCTGGGAGAGCTGCACGCCATTCTGCGGCGGCAGGAAGATTTTTACCCATTCCTGA
AGGACAACCGGGAAAAGATCGAGAAGATCCTGACCTTCCGCATCCCCTACTACGTGGGCCCTCTGGCCAG
GGGAAACAGCAGATTCGCCTGGATGACCAGAAAGAGCGAGGAAACCATCACCCCCTGGAACTTCGAGGAA
GTGGTGGACAAGGGCGCTTCCGCCCAGAGCTTCATCGAGCGGATGACCAACTTCGATAAGAACCTGCCCA
ACGAGAAGGTGCTGCCCAAGCACAGCCTGCTGTACGAGTACTTCACCGTGTATAACGAGCTGACCAAAGT
GAAATACGTGACCGAGGGAATGAGAAAGCCCGCCTTCCTGAGCGGCGAGCAGAAAAAGGCCATCGTGGAC
CTGCTGTTCAAGACCAACCGGAAAGTGACCGTGAAGCAGCTGAAAGAGGACTACTTCAAGAAAATCGAGT
GCTTCGACTCCGTGGAAATCTCCGGCGTGGAAGATCGGTTCAACGCCTCCCTGGGCACATACCACGATCT
GCTGAAAATTATCAAGGACAAGGACTTCCTGGACAATGAGGAAAACGAGGACATTCTGGAAGATATCGTG
CTGACCCTGACACTGTTTGAGGACAGAGAGATGATCGAGGAACGGCTGAAAACCTATGCCCACCTGTTCG
ACGACAAAGTGATGAAGCAGCTGAAGCGGCGGAGATACACCGGCTGGGGCAGGCTGAGCCGGAAGCTGAT
CAACGGCATCCGGGACAAGCAGTCCGGCAAGACAATCCTGGATTTCCTGAAGTCCGACGGCTTCGCCAAC
AGAAACTTCATGCAGCTGATCCACGACGACAGCCTGACCTTTAAAGAGGACATCCAGAAAGCCCAGGTGT
CCGGCCAGGGCGATAGCCTGCACGAGCACATTGCCAATCTGGCCGGCAGCCCCGCCATTAAGAAGGGCAT
CCTGCAGACAGTGAAGGTGGTGGACGAGCTCGTGAAAGTGATGGGCCGGCACAAGCCCGAGAACATCGTG
ATCGAAATGGCCAGAGAGAACCAGACCACCCAGAAGGGACAGAAGAACAGCCGCGAGAGAATGAAGCGGA
TCGAAGAGGGCATCAAAGAGCTGGGCAGCCAGATCCTGAAAGAACACCCCGTGGAAAACACCCAGCTGCA
GAACGAGAAGCTGTACCTGTACTACCTGCAGAATGGGCGGGATATGTACGTGGACCAGGAACTGGACATC
AACCGGCTGTCCGACTACGATGTGGACCATATCGTGCCTCAGAGCTTTCTGAAGGACGACTCCATCGACA
ACAAGGTGCTGACCAGAAGCGACAAGAACCGGGGCAAGAGCGACAACGTGCCCTCCGAAGAGGTCGTGAA
GAAGATGAAGAACTACTGGCGGCAGCTGCTGAACGCCAAGCTGATTACCCAGAGAAAGTTCGACAATCTG
ACCAAGGCCGAGAGAGGCGGCCTGAGCGAACTGGATAAGGCCGGCTTCATCAAGAGACAGCTGGTGGAAA
CCCGGCAGATCACAAAGCACGTGGCACAGATCCTGGACTCCCGGATGAACACTAAGTACGACGAGAATGA
CAAGCTGATCCGGGAAGTGAAAGTGATCACCCTGAAGTCCAAGCTGGTGTCCGATTTCCGGAAGGATTTC
CAGTTTTACAAAGTGCGCGAGATCAACAACTACCACCACGCCCACGACGCCTACCTGAACGCCGTCGTGG
GAACCGCCCTGATCAAAAAGTACCCTAAGCTGGAAAGCGAGTTCGTGTACGGCGACTACAAGGTGTACGA
CGTGCGGAAGATGATCGCCAAGAGCGAGCAGGAAATCGGCAAGGCTACCGCCAAGTACTTCTTCTACAGC
AACATCATGAACTTTTTCAAGACCGAGATTACCCTGGCCAACGGCGAGATCCGGAAGCGGCCTCTGATCG
AGACAAACGGCGAAACCGGGGAGATCGTGTGGGATAAGGGCCGGGATTTTGCCACCGTGCGGAAAGTGCT
GAGCATGCCCCAAGTGAATATCGTGAAAAAGACCGAGGTGCAGACAGGCGGCTTCAGCAAAGAGTCTATC
CTGCCCAAGAGGAACAGCGATAAGCTGATCGCCAGAAAGAAGGACTGGGACCCTAAGAAGTACGGCGGCT
TCGACAGCCCCACCGTGGCCTATTCTGTGCTGGTGGTGGCCAAAGTGGAAAAGGGCAAGTCCAAGAAACT
GAAGAGTGTGAAAGAGCTGCTGGGGATCACCATCATGGAAAGAAGCAGCTTCGAGAAGAATCCCATCGAC
TTTCTGGAAGCCAAGGGCTACAAAGAAGTGAAAAAGGACCTGATCATCAAGCTGCCTAAGTACTCCCTGT
TCGAGCTGGAAAACGGCCGGAAGAGAATGCTGGCCTCTGCCGGCGAACTGCAGAAGGGAAACGAACTGGC
CCTGCCCTCCAAATATGTGAACTTCCTGTACCTGGCCAGCCACTATGAGAAGCTGAAGGGCTCCCCCGAG
GATAATGAGCAGAAACAGCTGTTTGTGGAACAGCACAAGCACTACCTGGACGAGATCATCGAGCAGATCA
GCGAGTTCTCCAAGAGAGTGATCCTGGCCGACGCTAATCTGGACAAAGTGCTGTCCGCCTACAACAAGCA
CCGGGATAAGCCCATCAGAGAGCAGGCCGAGAATATCATCCACCTGTTTACCCTGACCAATCTGGGAGCC
CCTGCCGCCTTCAAGTACTTTGACACCACCATCGACCGGAAGAGGTACACCAGCACCAAAGAGGTGCTGG
ACGCCACCCTGATCCACCAGAGCATCACCGGCCTGTACGAGACACGGATCGACCTGTCTCAGCTGGGAGG
CGACAAGCGACCTGCCGCCACAAAGAAGGCTGGACAGGCTAAGAAGAAGAAAGATTACAAAGACGATGAC
GATAAGGGATCCGGCGCAACAAACTTCTCTCTGCTGAAACAAGCCGGAGATGTCGAAGAGAATCCTGGAC
CGACCGAGTACAAGCCCACGGTGCGCCTCGCCACCCGCGACGACGTCCCCAGGGCCGTACGCACCCTCGC
CGCCGCGTTCGCCGACTACCCCGCCACGCGCCACACCGTCGATCCGGACCGCCACATCGAGCGGGTCACC
GAGCTGCAAGAACTCTTCCTCACGCGCGTCGGGCTCGACATCGGCAAGGTGTGGGTCGCGGACGACGGCG
CCGCGGTGGCGGTCTGGACCACGCCGGAGAGCGTCGAAGCGGGGGCGGTGTTCGCCGAGATCGGCCCGCG
CATGGCCGAGTTGAGCGGTTCCCGGCTGGCCGCGCAGCAACAGATGGAAGGCCTCCTGGCGCCGCACCGG
CCCAAGGAGCCCGCGTGGTTCCTGGCCACCGTCGGAGTCTCGCCCGACCACCAGGGCAAGGGTCTGGGCA
GCGCCGTCGTGCTCCCCGGAGTGGAGGCGGCCGAGCGCGCCGGGGTGCCCGCCTTCCTGGAGACCTCCGC
GCCCCGCAACCTCCCCTTCTACGAGCGGCTCGGCTTCACCGTCACCGCCGACGTCGAGGTGCCCGAAGGA
CCGCGCACCTGGTGCATGACCCGCAAGCCCGGTGCCTGAACGCGTTAAGTCGACAATCAACCTCTGGATT
ACAAAATTTGTGAAAGATTGACTGGTATTCTTAACTATGTTGCTCCTTTTACGCTATGTGGATACGCTGC
TTTAATGCCTTTGTATCATGCTATTGCTTCCCGTATGGCTTTCATTTTCTCCTCCTTGTATAAATCCTGG
TTGCTGTCTCTTTATGAGGAGTTGTGGCCCGTTGTCAGGCAACGTGGCGTGGTGTGCACTGTGTTTGCTG
ACGCAACCCCCACTGGTTGGGGCATTGCCACCACCTGTCAGCTCCTTTCCGGGACTTTCGCTTTCCCCCT
CCCTATTGCCACGGCGGAACTCATCGCCGCCTGCCTTGCCCGCTGCTGGACAGGGGCTCGGCTGTTGGGC
ACTGACAATTCCGTGGTGTTGTCGGGGAAATCATCGTCCTTTCCTTGGCTGCTCGCCTGTGTTGCCACCT
GGATTCTGCGCGGGACGTCCTTCTGCTACGTCCCTTCGGCCCTCAATCCAGCGGACCTTCCTTCCCGCGG
CCTGCTGCCGGCTCTGCGGCCTCTTCCGCGTCTTCGCCTTCGCCCTCAGACGAGTCGGATCTCCCTTTGG
GCCGCCTCCCCGCGTCGACTTTAAGACCAATGACTTACAAGGCAGCTGTAGATCTTAGCCACTTTTTAAA
AGAAAAGGGGGGACTGGAAGGGCTAATTCACTCCCAACGAAGACAAGATCTGCTTTTTGCTTGTACTGGG
TCTCTCTGGTTAGACCAGATCTGAGCCTGGGAGCTCTCTGGCTAACTAGGGAACCCACTGCTTAAGCCTC
AATAAAGCTTGCCTTGAGTGCTTCAAGTAGTGTGTGCCCGTCTGTTGTGTGACTCTGGTAACTAGAGATC
CCTCAGACCCTTTTAGTCAGTGTGGAAAATCTCTAGCAGGGCCCGTTTAAACCCGCTGATCAGCCTCGAC
TGTGCCTTCTAGTTGCCAGCCATCTGTTGTTTGCCCCTCCCCCGTGCCTTCCTTGACCCTGGAAGGTGCC
ACTCCCACTGTCCTTTCCTAATAAAATGAGGAAATTGCATCGCATTGTCTGAGTAGGTGTCATTCTATTC
TGGGGGGTGGGGTGGGGCAGGACAGCAAGGGGGAGGATTGGGAAGACAATAGCAGGCATGCTGGGGATGC
GGTGGGCTCTATGGCTTCTGAGGCGGAAAGAACCAGCTGGGGCTCTAGGGGGTATCCCC
[124 nt withheld, positions 9300-9423]
C
[91 nt withheld, positions 9425-9515]
A
[49 nt withheld, positions 9517-9565]
CCTTTGACGTTGGAGTCCACGTTCTTT
[37 nt withheld, positions 9593-9629]
ACCCTATCTCGGTCTATTCTTTTGATTTATAAGGGATTTTGCCGATTTCGGCCTATTGGTTAAAAAATGA
GCTGATTTAACAAAAATTTAACGCGAATTAATTCTGTGGAATGTGTGTCAGTTAGGGTGTGGAAAGTCCC
CAGGCTCCCCAGCAGGCAGAAGTATGCAAAGCATGCATCTCAATTAGTCAGCAACCAGGTGTGGAAAGTC
CCCAGGCTCCCCAGCAGGCAGAAGTATGCAAAGCATGCATCTCAATTAGTCAGCAACCATAGTCCCGCCC
CTAACTCCGCCCATCCCGCCCCTAACTCCGCCCAGTTCCGCCCATTCTCCGCCCCATGGCTGACTAATTT
TTTTTATTTATGCAGAGGCCGAGGCCGCCTCTGCCTCTGAGCTATTCCAGAAGTAGTGAGGAGGCTTTTT
TGGAGGCCTAGGCTTTTGCAAAAAGCTCCCGGGAGCTTGTATATCCATTTTCGGATCTGATCAGCACGTG
TTGACAATTAATCATCGGCATAGTATATCGGCATAGTATAATACGACAAGGTGAGGAACTAAACCATGGC
CAAGTTGACCAGTGCCGTTCCGGTGCTCACCGCGCGCGACGTCGCCGGAGCGGTCGAGTTCTGGACCGAC
CGGCTCGGGTTCTCCCGGGACTTCGTGGAGGACGACTTCGCCGGTGTGGTCCGGGACGACGTGACCCTGT
TCATCAGCGCGGTCCAGGACCAGGTGGTGCCGGACAACACCCTGGCCTGGGTGTGGGTGCGCGGCCTGGA
CGAGCTGTACGCCGAGTGGTCGGAGGTCGTGTCCACGAACTTCCGGGACGCCTCCGGGCCGGCCATGACC
GAGATCGGCGAGCAGCCGTGGGGGCGGGAGTTCGCCCTGCGCGACCCGGCCGGCAACTGCGTGCACTTCG
TGGCCGAGGAGCAGGACTGACACGTGCTACGAGATTTCGATTCCACCGCCGCCTTCTATGAAAGGTTGGG
CTTCGGAATCGTTTTCCGGGACGCCGGCTGGATGATCCTCCAGCGCGGGGATCTCATGCTGGAGTTCTTC
GCCCACCCCAACTTGTTTATTGCAGCTTATAATGGTTACAAATAAAGCAATAGCATCACAAATTTCACAA
ATAAAGCATTTTTTTCACTGCATTCTAGTTGTGGTTTGTCCAAACTCATCAATGTATCTTATCATGTCTG
TATACCGTCGACCTCTAGCTAGAGCTTGGCGTAATCATGGTCATAGCTGTTTCCTGTGTGAAATTGTTAT
CCGCTCACAATTCCACACAACATACGAGCCGGAAGCATAAAGTGTAAAGCCTGGGGTGCCTAATGAGTGA
GCTAACTCACATTAATTGCGTTGCGCTCACTGCCCGCTTTCCAGTCGGGAAACCTGTCGTGCCAGCTGCA
TTAATGAATCGGCCAACGCGCGGGGAGAGGCGGTTTGCGTATTGGGCGCTCTTCCGCTTCCTCGCTCACT
GACTCGCTGCGCTCGGTCGTTCGGCTGCGGCGAGCGGTATCAGCTCACTCAAAGGCGGTAATACGGTTAT
CCACAGAATCAGGGGATAACGCAGGAAAGAACATGTGAGCAAAAGGCCAGCAAAAGGCCAGGAACCGTAA
AAAGGCCGCGTTGCTGGCGTTTTTCCATAGGCTCCGCCCCCCTGACGAGCATCACAAAAATCGACGCTCA
AGTCAGAGGTGGCGAAACCCGACAGGACTATAAAGATACCAGGCGTTTCCCCCTGGAAGCTCCCTCGTGC
GCTCTCCTGTTCCGACCCTGCCGCTTACCGGATACCTGTCCGCCTTTCTCCCTTCGGGAAGCGTGGCGCT
TTCTCATAGCTCACGCTGTAGGTATCTCAGTTCGGTGTAGGTCGTTCGCTCCAAGCTGGGCTGTGTGCAC
GAACCCCCCGTTCAGCCCGACCGCTGCGCCTTATCCGGTAACTATCGTCTTGAGTCCAACCCGGTAAGAC
ACGACTTATCGCCACTGGCAGCAGCCACTGGTAACAGGATTAGCAGAGCGAGGTATGTAGGCGGTGCTAC
AGAGTTCTTGAAGTGGTGGCCTAACTACGGCTACACTAGAAGAACAGTATTTGGTATCTGCGCTCTGCTG
AAGCCAGTTACCTTCGGAAAAAGAGTTGGTAGCTCTTGATCCGGCAAACAAACCACCGCTGGTAGCGGTG
GTTTTTTTGTTTGCAAGCAGCAGATTACGCGCAGAAAAAAAGGATCTCAAGAAGATCCTTTGATCTTTTC
TACGGGGTCTGACGCTCAGTGGAACGAAAACTCACGTTAAGGGATTTTGGTCATGAGATTATCAAAAAGG
ATCTTCACCTAGATCCTTTTAAATTAAAAATGAAGTTTTAAATCAATCTAAAGTATATATGAGTAAACTT
GGTCTGACAGTTACCAATGCTTAATCAGTGAGGCACCTATCTCAGCGATCTGTCTATTTCGTTCATCCAT
AGTTGCCTGACTCCCCGTCGTGTAGATAACTACGATACGGGAGGGCTTACCATCTGGCCCCAGTGCTGCA
ATGATACCGCGAGACCCACGCTCACCGGCTCCAGATTTATCAGCAATAAACCAGCCAGCCGGAAGGGCCG
AGCGCAGAAGTGGTCCTGCAACTTTATCCGCCTCCATCCAGTCTATTAATTGTTGCCGGGAAGCTAGAGT
AAGTAGTTCGCCAGTTAATAGTTTGCGCAACGTTGTTGCCATTGCTACAGGCATCGTGGTGTCACGCTCG
TCGTTTGGTATGGCTTCATTCAGCTCCGGTTCCCAACGATCAAGGCGAGTTACATGATCCCCCATGTTGT
GCAAAAAAGCGGTTAGCTCCTTCGGTCCTCCGATCGTTGTCAGAAGTAAGTTGGCCGCAGTGTTATCACT
CATGGTTATGGCAGCACTGCATAATTCTCTTACTGTCATGCCATCCGTAAGATGCTTTTCTGTGACTGGT
GAGTACTCAACCAAGTCATTCTGAGAATAGTGTATGCGGCGACCGAGTTGCTCTTGCCCGGCGTCAATAC
GGGATAATACCGCGCCACATAGCAGAACTTTAAAAGTGCTCATCATTGGAAAACGTTCTTCGGGGCGAAA
ACTCTCAAGGATCTTACCGCTGTTGAGATCCAGTTCGATGTAACCCACTCGTGCACCCAACTGATCTTCA
GCATCTTTTACTTTCACCAGCGTTTCTGGGTGAGCAAAAACAGGAAGGCAAAATGCCGCAAAAAAGGGAA
TAAGGGCGACACGGAAATGTTGAATACTCATACTCTTCCTTTTTCAATATTATTGAAGCATTTATCAGGG
TTATTGTCTCATGAGCGGATACATATTTGAATGTATTTAGAAAAATAAACAAATAGGGGTTCCGCGCACA
TTTCCCCGAAAAGTGCCACCTGAC
