>Addgene plasmid #164929 | LentiCRISPRv2 NT sgRNA3 | depositor partial sequence | sequence record 320412 | NT sgRNA3
ATCGTTTCCGCTTAACGGCG
